>Addgene plasmid #65859 | MS2-ecDHFR | addgene partial sequence | sequence record 117662 | Leu2-R 5'-accggtaccccatttaggac-3'
CCAGCGCCTCATCTGGAAGTGGAACACCTGTAGCATCGATAGCAGCACCACCAATTAAATGATTTTCGAA
ATCGAACTTGACATTGGAACGAACATCAGAAATAGCTTTAAGAACCTTAATGGCTTCGGCTGTGATTTCT
TGACCAACGTGGTCACCTGGCAAAACGACGATCTTCTTAGGGGCAGACATTAGAATGGTATATCCTTGAA
ATATATATATATATTGCTGAAATGTAAAAGGTAAGAAAAGTTAGAAAGTAAGACGATTGCTAACCACCTA
TTGGAAAAAACAATAGGTCCTTAAATAATATTGTCAACTTCAAGTATTGTGATGCAAGCATTTAGTCATG
AACGCTTCTCTATTCTATATGAAAAGCCGGTTCCGGCGCTCTCACCTTTCCTTTTTCTCCCAATTTTTCA
GTTGAAAAAGGTATATGCGTCAGGCGACCTCTGAAATTAACAAAAAATTTCCAGTCATCGAATTTGATTC
TGTGCGATAGCGCCCCTGTGTGTTCTCGTTATGTTGAGGAAAAAAATAATGGTTGCTAAGAGATTCGAAC
TCTTGCATCTTACGATACCTGAGTATTCCCACAGTTTTAACTTACCGCCGCTCCAGAATCTCAAAGCAAT
AGCTGTGAGAGTTCTGCGCATCAGCATCGTGGAATTCGCTGAATACCGATTCCCAGTCATCCGGCTCGTA
ATCCGGGAAATGGGTGTCGCCTTCCACTTCTGCGTCGATATGCGTCAGATACAGTTTTTGCGCTTTTGGC
AAGAACTGTTCATAAACGCGACCGCCGCCAATCACCATGATTTCTGGTACGTCACCACACGCCGCGATGG
CTTCATCCACCGACTTCACCCACGTTACGCGATCGTCCGTACCCGGTTGACTGCTGAGGATAATATTTT
