>Addgene plasmid #65859 | MS2-ecDHFR | addgene partial sequence | sequence record 119153 | HA-R 5'-TCTGGGACGTCGTATGGGTA-3'
TGGTGGATCCGTCGAAACTAAGTTCTTGGTGTTTTAAAACTAAAAAAAAGACTAACTATAAAAGTAGAAT
TTAAGAAGTTTAAGAAATAGATTTACAGAATTACAATCAATACCTACCGTCTTTATATACTTATTAGTCA
AGTAGGGGAATAATTTCAGGGAACTGGTTTCAACCTTTTTTTTCAGCTTTTTCCAAATCAGAGAGAGCAG
AAGGTAATAGAAGGTGTAAGAAAATGAGATAGATACATGCGTGGGTCAATTGCCTTGTGTCATCATTTAC
TCCAGGCAGGTTGCATCACTCCATTGAGGTTGTGCCCGTTTTTTGCCTGTTTGTGCCCCTGTTCTCTGTA
GTTGCGCTAAGAGAATGGACCTATGAACTGATGGTTGGTGAAGAAAACAATATTTTGGTGCTGGGATTCT
TTTTTTTTCTGGATGCCAGCTTAAAAAGCGGGCTCCATTATATTTAGTGGATGCCAGGAATAAACTGTTC
ACCCAGACACCTACGATGTTATATATTCTGTGTAACCCGCCCCCTATTTTGGGCATGTACGGGTTACAGC
AGAATTAAAAGGCTAATTTTTTGACTAAATAAAGTTAGGAAAATCACTACTATTAATTATTTACGTATTC
TTTGAAATGGCAGTATTGATAATGATAAACTCGACCTGCAGCCAAGCTTATCGATGATAAGCTGTCAAAC
ATGAGAATTCCACGGACTATAGACTATACTAGTATACTCCGTCTACTGTACGATACACTTCCGCTCAGGT
CCTTGTCCTTTAACGAGGCCTTACCACTCTTTTGTTACTCTATTGATCCAGCTCAGCAAAGGCAGTGTGA
TCTAAGATTCTATCTTC
