>Addgene plasmid #65859 | MS2-ecDHFR | addgene partial sequence | sequence record 119157 | GPDpro-F 5'-CGGTAGGTATTGATTGTAATTCTG-3'
AACTTCTTAAATTCTACTTTTATAGTTAGTCTTTTTTTTAGTTTTAAAACACCAAGAACTTAGTTTCGAC
GGATCCACCATGCCAAAAAAGAAAAGAAAAGTTGGCTACCCCTACGACGTGCCCGACTACGCCATCGAAG
GCCGCCATATGCTAGCCGTTAAAATGGCTTCTAACTTTACTCAGTTCGTTCTCGTCGACAATGGCGGAAC
TGGCGACGTGACTGTCGCCCCAAGCAACTTCGCTAACGGGATCGCTGAATGGATCAGCTCTAACTCGCGT
TCACAGGCTTACAAAGTAACCTGTAGCGTTCGTCAGAGCTCTGCGCAGAATCGCAAATACACCATCAAAG
TCGAGGTGCCTAAAGGCGCCTGGCGTTCGTACTTAAATATGGAACTAACCATTCCAATTTTCGCCACGAA
TTCCGACTGCGAGCTTATTGTTAAGGCAATGCAAGGTCTCCTAAAAGATGGAAACCCGATTCCCTCAGCA
ATCGCAGCAAACTCCGGCATCTACGCGGCCGCTGGTTCTGGTTCTGGTATGATCAGTCTGATTGCGGCGT
TAGCGGTAGATCGCGTTATCGGCATGGAAAACGCCATGCCGTGGAACCTGCCTGCCGATCTCGCCTGGTT
TAAACGCAACACCTTAAATAAACCCGTGATTATGGGCCGCCATACCTGGGAATCAATCGGTCGTCCGTTG
CCAGGACGCAAAAATATTATCCTCAGCAGTCAACCGGGTACGGACGATCGCGTAACGTGGGTGAAGTCGG
TGGATGAAGCCATCGCGGCGTGTGGTGACGTACCAGAAATCATGGTGATTGGCGGCGGTCGCGTTTATGA
ACAGTTCTTGCCAAA
