>Addgene plasmid #65859 | MS2-ecDHFR | depositor partial sequence | sequence record 123678 | MS2-ecDHFR sequence 1708 bps
AACTTCTTAAATTCTACTTTTATAGTTAGTCTTTTTTTTAGTTTTAAAACACCAAGAACTTAGTTTCGAC
GGATCCACCATGCCAAAAAAGAAAAGAAAAGTTGGCTACCCCTACGACGTGCCCGACTACGCCATCGAAG
GCCGCCATATGCTAGCCGTTAAAATGGCTTCTAACTTTACTCAGTTCGTTCTCGTCGACAATGGCGGAAC
TGGCGACGTGACTGTCGCCCCAAGCAACTTCGCTAACGGGATCGCTGAATGGATCAGCTCTAACTCGCGT
TCACAGGCTTACAAAGTAACCTGTAGCGTTCGTCAGAGCTCTGCGCAGAATCGCAAATACACCATCAAAG
TCGAGGTGCCTAAAGGCGCCTGGCGTTCGTACTTAAATATGGAACTAACCATTCCAATTTTCGCCACGAA
TTCCGACTGCGAGCTTATTGTTAAGGCAATGCAAGGTCTCCTAAAAGATGGAAACCCGATTCCCTCAGCA
ATCGCAGCAAACTCCGGCATCTACGCGGCCGCTGGTTCTGGTTCTGGTATGATCAGTCTGATTGCGGCGT
TAGCGGTAGATCGCGTTATCGGCATGGAAAACGCCATGCCGTGGAACCTGCCTGCCGATCTCGCCTGGTT
TAAACGCAACACCTTAAATAAACCCGTGATTATGGGCCGCCATACCTGGGAATCAATCGGTCGTCCGTTG
CCAGGACGCAAAAATATTATCCTCAGCAGTCAACCGGGTACGGACGATCGCGTAACGTGGGTGAAGTCGG
TGGATGAAGCCATCGCGGCGTGTGGTGACGTACCAGAAATCATGGTGATTGGCGGCGGTCGCGTTTATGA
ACAGTTCTTGCCAAAAGCGCAAAAACTGTATCTGACGCATATCGACGCAGAAGTGGAAGGCGACACCCAT
TTCCCGGATTACGAGCCGGATGACTGGGAATCGGTATTCAGCGAATTCCACGATGCTGATGCGCAGAACT
CTCACAGCTATTGCTTTGAGATTCTGGAGCGGCGGTAAGTTAAAACTGTGGGAATACTCAGGTATCGTAA
GATGCAAGAGTTCGAATCTCTTAGCAACCATTATTTTTTTCCTCAACATAACGAGAACACACAGGGGCGC
TATCGCACAGAATCAAATTCGATGACTGGAAATTTTTTGTTAATTTCAGAGGTCGCCTGACGCATATACC
TTTTTCAACTGAAAAATTGGGAGAAAAAGGAAAGGTGAGAGCGCCGGAACCGGCTTTTCATATAGAATAG
AGAAGCGTTCATGACTAAATGCTTGCATCACAATACTTGAAGTTGACAATATTATTTAAGGACCTATTGT
TTTTTCCAATAGGTGGTTAGCAATCGTCTTACTTTCTAACTTTTCTTACCTTTTACATTTCAGCAATATA
TATATATATTTCAAGGATATACCATTCTAATGTCTGCCCCTAAGAAGATCGTCGTTTTGCCAGGTGACCA
CGTTGGTCAAGAAATCACAGCCGAAGCCATTAAGGTTCTTAAAGCTATTTCTGATGTTCGTTCCAATGTC
AAGTTCGATTTCGAAAATCATTTAATTGGTGGTGCTGCTATCGATGCTACAGGTGTTCCACTTCCAGATG
AGGCGCTGGAAGCCTCCAAGAAGGCTGATGCCGTTTTGTTAGGTGCTGTGGGTGGTCCTAAATGGGGTAC
CGGTAGTGTAGACCGAACAAGGTACAAT
