[The description below was written by a language model from this plasmid's Addgene catalogue record.]
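Description:
MS2-ecDHFR is a bacterial/yeast shuttle expression plasmid that produces the bacteriophage MS2 RNA-binding (coat) protein fused to E. coli dihydrofolate reductase (eDHFR, the folA gene product). The record lists the backbone as pEGFP from Clontech, modified by removing GFP and inserting the MS2 and DHFR coding sequences. The stated backbone size is about 3.4 kb and the total size about 8 kb. It is propagated in E. coli under ampicillin selection, and the LEU2 auxotrophic marker allows selection in leucine-auxotrophic yeast. The record does not state the promoter driving the fusion, the origins of replication, the yeast maintenance elements or the copy number, and no feature table is available to fill in these details.

The MS2 portion carries an N-terminal HA epitope tag, useful for immunodetection, and a C-terminal nuclear localization signal, which would direct unbound fusion protein to the nucleus. The exact order and linkers of the fusion are not spelled out beyond these tag positions. MS2 coat protein binds with high affinity to its cognate RNA stem-loop, so transcripts engineered to carry arrays of these hairpins recruit the fusion protein. eDHFR acts as a chemical tag: it binds trimethoprim tightly, so cell-permeable trimethoprim–fluorophore conjugates can label the protein with a dye of the user's choosing instead of a fixed fluorescent protein. In line with the associated publication on imaging RNAs in live cells with spectrally diverse small-molecule fluorophores, the construct is intended for visualizing MS2-tagged RNAs in living cells, with yeast as the expression host indicated by the vector type and marker.
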