Addgene plasmid #65859: MS2-ecDHFR
Purpose: Expresses RNA-binding protein MS2 with eDHFR fusion tag
Depositing lab: Aaron Hoskins. Depositing organization: University of Wisconsin, Madison. Publication: Imaging of RNAs in live cells with spectrally diverse small molecule fluorophores. Carrocci TJ, Hoskins AA. Analyst. 2014 Jan 7;139(1):44-7. doi: 10.1039/c3an01550e. Epub 2013 Nov 1. PubMed 24187681.
Backbone
  Vector backbone: pEGFP
  Backbone manufacturer: Clontech
  Backbone size w/o insert (bp): 3400
  Total vector size (bp): 8000
  Modifications to backbone: Removed GFP and inserted MS2 and DHFR
  Vector type: Bacterial Expression, Yeast Expression
  Selectable markers: LEU2
Growth in bacteria
  Bacterial resistance: Ampicillin, 100 μg/mL
  Growth temperature: 37°C
  Growth strain: Top10
  Copy number: Unknown
Gene/Insert 1
  Gene/Insert name: MS2
  Species: bacteriophage MS2
  Tag / fusion protein: HA (N terminal on insert); NLS (C terminal on insert)
Gene/Insert 2
  Gene/Insert name: E. coli Dihydrofolate Reductase (alt name: eDHFR)
  Entrez Gene: folA (a.k.a. b0048, ECK0049, tmr, tmrA)
Terms and licenses: Academic/Nonprofit Terms; Industry Terms: Not Available to Industry
How to cite: MS2-ecDHFR was a gift from Aaron Hoskins (Addgene plasmid # 65859 ; http://n2t.net/addgene:65859 ; RRID:Addgene_65859)
